LOCUS       Exported 1871 bp ds-DNA circular SYN 13-MAY-2021
DEFINITION  part designed to occupy position 20 of EMMA. Functional category:
            p2A sequence.
ACCESSION   .
VERSION     .
KEYWORDS    YCe2064 HC_Kan_p2A_p20
SOURCE      synthetic DNA construct
  ORGANISM  synthetic DNA construct
REFERENCE   1 (bases 1 to 1871)
  AUTHORS   Martella A, Matjusaitis M, Auxillos J, Pollard SM, Cai Y
  TITLE     EMMA: An Extensible Mammalian Modular Assembly Toolkit for the Rapid
            Design and Production of Diverse Expression Vectors.
  JOURNAL   ACS Synth Biol. 2017 Apr 24. doi: 10.1021/acssynbio.7b00016.
  PUBMED    28418644
REFERENCE   2 (bases 1 to 1871)
  AUTHORS   .
  TITLE     Direct Submission
  JOURNAL   Exported May 13, 2021 from SnapGene Server 1.1.58
            http://www.snapgene.com
FEATURES             Location/Qualifiers
     source          1..1871
                     /organism="synthetic DNA construct"
                     /mol_type="other DNA"
     CDS             82..138
                     /codon_start=1
                     /product="2A peptide from porcine teschovirus-1
                     polyprotein"
                     /label=P2A
                     /note="Eukaryotic ribosomes fail to insert a peptide bond
                     between the Gly and Pro residues, yielding separate
                     polypeptides."
                     /translation="ATNFSLLKQAGDVEENPGP"
     terminator      218..249
                     /label=tonB terminator
                     /note="bidirectional E. coli tonB-P14 transcription
                     terminator"
     promoter        250..352
                     /label=cat promoter
                     /note="promoter of the E. coli cat gene encoding
                     chloramphenicol acetyltransferase"
     CDS             353..1168
                     /codon_start=1
                     /gene="aph(3')-Ia"
                     /product="aminoglycoside phosphotransferase"
                     /label=KanR
                     /note="confers resistance to kanamycin in bacteria or G418
                     (Geneticin(R)) in eukaryotes"
                     /translation="MSHIQRETSCSRPRLNSNMDADLYGYKWARDNVGQSGATIYRLYG
                     KPDAPELFLKHGKGSVANDVTDEMVRLNWLTEFMPLPTIKHFIRTPDDAWLLTTAIPGK
                     TAFQVLEEYPDSGENIVDALAVFLRRLHSIPVCNCPFNGDRVFRLAQAQSRMNNGLVGA
                     SDFDDERNGWPVEQVWKEMHKLLPFSPDSVVTHGDFSLDNLIFDEGKLIGCIDVGRVGI
                     ADRYQDLAILWNCLGEFSPSLQKRLFQKYGIDNPDMNKLQFHLMLDEFF"
     primer_bind     complement(426..445)
                     /label=Kan-R
                     /note="Kanamycin resistance gene, reverse primer"
     terminator      1189..1216
                     /label=T7Te terminator
                     /note="phage T7 early transcription terminator"
     rep_origin      complement(1228..1815)
                     /direction=LEFT
                     /label=ori
                     /note="high-copy-number ColE1/pMB1/pBR322/pUC origin of
                     replication"
     primer_bind     complement(1308..1327)
                     /label=pBR322ori-F
                     /note="pBR322 origin, forward primer"
     terminator      1837..1866
                     /label=T3Te terminator
                     /note="phage T3 early transcription terminator"
ORIGIN
        1 gttgattgca gtccagttac gctggagtct gaggctcgtc ctgaatgata tcaagcttga
       61 attcgttacg tctcgagcgg cgctactaac ttcagcctgc tgaagcaggc tggcgacgtg
      121 gaggagaacc ctggaccttc tggacgagac gaagacgaat tctctagata tcgctcaata
      181 ctgaccattt aaatcatacc tgacctccat agcagaaagt caaaagcctc cgaccggagg
      241 cttttgactt gatcggcacg taagaggttc caactttcac cataatgaaa taagatcact
      301 accgggcgta ttttttgagt tatcgagatt ttcaggagct aaggaagcta aaatgagcca
      361 tattcaacgg gaaacgtctt gctcgaggcc gcgattaaat tccaacatgg atgctgattt
      421 atatgggtat aaatgggctc gcgataatgt cgggcaatca ggtgcgacaa tctatcgatt
      481 gtatgggaag cccgatgcgc cagagttgtt tctgaaacat ggcaaaggta gcgttgccaa
      541 tgatgttaca gatgagatgg tcaggctaaa ctggctgacg gaatttatgc ctcttccgac
      601 catcaagcat tttatccgta ctcctgatga tgcatggtta ctcaccactg cgatcccagg
      661 gaaaacagca ttccaggtat tagaagaata tcctgattca ggtgaaaata ttgttgatgc
      721 gctggcagtg ttcctgcgcc ggttgcattc gattcctgtt tgtaattgtc cttttaacgg
      781 cgatcgcgta tttcgtctcg ctcaggcgca atcacgaatg aataacggtt tggttggtgc
      841 gagtgatttt gatgacgagc gtaatggctg gcctgttgaa caagtctgga aagaaatgca
      901 taagcttttg ccattctcac cggattcagt cgtcactcat ggtgatttct cacttgataa
      961 ccttattttt gacgagggga aattaatagg ttgtattgat gttggacgag tcggaatcgc
     1021 agaccgatac caggatcttg ccatcctatg gaactgcctc ggtgagtttt ctccttcatt
     1081 acagaaacgg ctttttcaaa aatatggtat tgataatcct gatatgaata aattgcagtt
     1141 tcacttgatg ctcgatgagt ttttctgagg gcccaaatgt aatcacctgg ctcaccttcg
     1201 ggtgggcctt tctgcgttgc tggcgttttt ccataggctc cgcccccctg acgagcatca
     1261 caaaaatcga tgctcaagtc agaggtggcg aaacccgaca ggactataaa gataccaggc
     1321 gtttccccct ggaagctccc tcgtgcgctc tcctgttccg accctgccgc ttaccggata
     1381 cctgtccgcc tttctccctt cgggaagcgt ggcgctttct catagctcac gctgtaggta
     1441 tctcagttcg gtgtaggtcg ttcgctccaa gctgggctgt gtgcacgaac cccccgttca
     1501 gcccgaccgc tgcgccttat ccggtaacta tcgtcttgag tccaacccgg taagacacga
     1561 cttatcgcca ctggcagcag ccactggtaa caggattagc agagcgaggt atgtaggcgg
     1621 tgctacagag ttcttgaagt ggtggcctaa ctacggctac actagaagaa cagtatttgg
     1681 tatctgcgct ctgctgaagc cagttacctc ggaaaaagag ttggtagctc ttgatccggc
     1741 aaacaaacca ccgctggtag cggtggtttt tttgtttgca agcagcagat tacgcgcaga
     1801 aaaaaaggat ctcaagaaga tcctttgatt ttctaccgaa gaaaggccca cccgtgaagg
     1861 tgagccagtg a
//
