>Addgene plasmid #100696 | YCe2064 HC_Kan_p2A_p20 | depositor full sequence | sequence record 189621 | YCe2064 HC_Kan_p2A_p20 sequence 1874 bps
TTGATTGCAGTCCAGTTACGCTGGAGTCTGAGGCTCGTCCTGAATGATATCAAGCTTGAATTCGTTACGT
CTCGAGCGGCGCTACTAACTTCAGCCTGCTGAAGCAGGCTGGCGACGTGGAGGAGAACCCTGGACCTTCT
GGACGAGACGAAGACGAATTCTCTAGATATCGCTCAATACTGACCATTTAAATCATACCTGACCTCCATA
GCAGAAAGTCAAAAGCCTCCGACCGGAGGCTTTTGACTTGATCGGCACGTAAGAGGTTCCAACTTTCACC
ATAATGAAATAAGATCACTACCGGGCGTATTTTTTGAGTTATCGAGATTTTCAGGAGCTAAGGAAGCTAA
AATGAGCCATATTCAACGGGAAACGTCTTGCTCGAGGCCGCGATTAAATTCCAACATGGATGCTGATTTA
TATGGGTATAAATGGGCTCGCGATAATGTCGGGCAATCAGGTGCGACAATCTATCGATTGTATGGGAAGC
CCGATGCGCCAGAGTTGTTTCTGAAACATGGCAAAGGTAGCGTTGCCAATGATGTTACAGATGAGATGGT
CAGGCTAAACTGGCTGACGGAATTTATGCCTCTTCCGACCATCAAGCATTTTATCCGTACTCCTGATGAT
GCATGGTTACTCACCACTGCGATCCCAGGGAAAACAGCATTCCAGGTATTAGAAGAATATCCTGATTCAG
GTGAAAATATTGTTGATGCGCTGGCAGTGTTCCTGCGCCGGTTGCATTCGATTCCTGTTTGTAATTGTCC
TTTTAACGGCGATCGCGTATTTCGTCTCGCTCAGGCGCAATCACGAATGAATAACGGTTTGGTTGGTGCG
AGTGATTTTGATGACGAGCGTAATGGCTGGCCTGTTGAACAAGTCTGGAAAGAAATGCATAAGCTTTTGC
CATTCTCACCGGATTCAGTCGTCACTCATGGTGATTTCTCACTTGATAACCTTATTTTTGACGAGGGGAA
ATTAATAGGTTGTATTGATGTTGGACGAGTCGGAATCGCAGACCGATACCAGGATCTTGCCATCCTATGG
AACTGCCTCGGTGAGTTTTCTCCTTCATTACAGAAACGGCTTTTTCAAAAATATGGTATTGATAATCCTG
ATATGAATAAATTGCAGTTTCACTTGATGCTCGATGAGTTTTTCTAATGAGGGCCCAAATGTAATCACCT
GGCTCACCTTCGGGTGGGCCTTTCTGCGTTGCTGGCGTTTTTCCATAGGCTCCGCCCCCCTGACGAGCAT
CACAAAAATCGATGCTCAAGTCAGAGGTGGCGAAACCCGACAGGACTATAAAGATACCAGGCGTTTCCCC
CTGGAAGCTCCCTCGTGCGCTCTCCTGTTCCGACCCTGCCGCTTACCGGATACCTGTCCGCCTTTCTCCC
TTCGGGAAGCGTGGCGCTTTCTCATAGCTCACGCTGTAGGTATCTCAGTTCGGTGTAGGTCGTTCGCTCC
AAGCTGGGCTGTGTGCACGAACCCCCCGTTCAGCCCGACCGCTGCGCCTTATCCGGTAACTATCGTCTTG
AGTCCAACCCGGTAAGACACGACTTATCGCCACTGGCAGCAGCCACTGGTAACAGGATTAGCAGAGCGAG
GTATGTAGGCGGTGCTACAGAGTTCTTGAAGTGGTGGCCTAACTACGGCTACACTAGAAGAACAGTATTT
GGTATCTGCGCTCTGCTGAAGCCAGTTACCTCGGAAAAAGAGTTGGTAGCTCTTGATCCGGCAAACAAAC
CACCGCTGGTAGCGGTGGTTTTTTTGTTTGCAAGCAGCAGATTACGCGCAGAAAAAAAGGATCTCAAGAA
GATCCTTTGATTTTCTACCGAAGAAAGGCCCACCCGTGAAGGTGAGCCAGTGAG
Features (pLannotate 1.2.2; 6 found; start..end, strand, type, name):
    217..248     +  terminator     tonB terminator: bidirectional E. coli tonB-P14 transcription terminator
    249..351     +  promoter       cat promoter: promoter of the E. coli cat gene encoding chloramphenicol acetyltransferase
    352..1167    +  CDS            KanR: aminoglycoside phosphotransferase; aph(3')-Ia; confers resistance to kanamycin in bacteria or G418 (Geneticin®) in eukaryotes
   1191..1218    +  terminator     T7Te terminator: phage T7 early transcription terminator
   1230..1817    -  rep_origin     ori: high-copy-number ColE1/pMB1/pBR322/pUC origin of replication
   1839..1868    -  terminator     T3Te terminator: phage T3 early transcription terminator
