[The description below was written by a language model from this plasmid's Addgene catalogue record, the feature table of its GenBank file and pLannotate feature annotations shown in this document.]
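Description:
YCe2064 HC_Kan_p2A_p20 is a small (about 1.87 kb) synthetic-biology part plasmid from the EMMA (Extensible Mammalian Modular Assembly) toolkit, built on the pSMART HC_Kan cloning backbone. It is a storage and donor vector for a single modular element, not an expression construct in its own right. It replicates in E. coli from a high-copy ColE1/pUC-type origin and is selected with kanamycin through an aph(3')-Ia aminoglycoside phosphotransferase gene driven by the cat promoter. As is typical of this backbone, the cloning region and marker are bracketed by transcription terminators (tonB, T7Te and T3Te). These insulate the insert from read-through transcription in either direction and help keep cloned fragments stable.

The payload is a short coding segment of 57 bp for the P2A peptide of porcine teschovirus-1. During translation in eukaryotic cells, the ribosome fails to form a peptide bond between the glycine and proline near the end of this peptide, so two open reading frames joined by it are released as separate polypeptides from one transcript. In the EMMA scheme the part is formatted to occupy position 20 of the assembly and falls in the "p2A sequence" functional category, so it would serve as a linker between coding parts when multi-part mammalian expression vectors are assembled. The plasmid carries no mammalian promoter, reporter or polyadenylation signal, and the record gives the flanking cloning sites as unknown. The two sequence records differ by 3 bp in length, and the automated annotation of the depositor sequence lists only the backbone features, without the P2A segment that the GenBank record annotates.
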