Addgene plasmid #100696: YCe2064 HC_Kan_p2A_p20
Purpose: part designed to occupy position 20 of EMMA. Functional category: p2A sequence
Depositing lab: Yizhi Cai. Depositing organization: University of Edinburgh. Publication: EMMA: An Extensible Mammalian Modular Assembly Toolkit for the Rapid Design and Production of Diverse Expression Vectors. Martella A, Matjusaitis M, Auxillos J, Pollard SM, Cai Y. ACS Synth Biol. 2017 Apr 24. doi: 10.1021/acssynbio.7b00016. PubMed 28418644.
Backbone
  Vector backbone: pSMART HC_Kan
  Vector type: Synthetic Biology
Growth in bacteria
  Bacterial resistance: Kanamycin, 50 μg/mL
  Growth temperature: 37°C
  Growth strain: DH5alpha
  Copy number: High Copy
Gene/Insert
  Gene/Insert name: P2A
  Cloning method: Restriction Enzyme; 5′ cloning site Unknown (unknown if destroyed); 3′ cloning site Unknown (unknown if destroyed)
Terms and licenses: Academic/Nonprofit Terms; Industry Terms: Not Available to Industry
Depositor comments: p2A-Porcine teschovirus-1: self-cleaving� 2A peptide. Nat.Biotechnol.2004. 22, 589�594 IMPORT NOTES: Special character found in field(Comments)
How to cite: YCe2064 HC_Kan_p2A_p20 was a gift from Yizhi Cai (Addgene plasmid # 100696 ; http://n2t.net/addgene:100696 ; RRID:Addgene_100696)
